Addgene plasmid #70815: pFOSGE_COF1G06
Purpose: Gateway entry clone
Depositing lab: Alexander Stark. Depositing organization: Research Institute of Molecular Pathology (IMP). Publication: Transcriptional regulators form diverse groups with context-dependent regulatory functions. Stampfel G, Kazmar T, Frank O, Wienerroither S, Reiter F, Stark A. Nature. 2015 Nov 9. doi: 10.1038/nature15545. PubMed 26550828.
Backbone
  Vector backbone: pDONR221
  Backbone manufacturer: Invitrogen
  Backbone size w/o insert (bp): 4762
  Vector type: Gateway entry vector
Growth in bacteria
  Bacterial resistance: Kanamycin, 50 μg/mL
  Growth temperature: 37°C
  Growth strain: DH5alpha
  Copy number: High Copy
Gene/Insert
  Gene/Insert name: CG10133 (alt names: FBgn0036366; CG10133, FBtr0075825)
  Species: D. melanogaster (fly)
  Insert size (bp): 948
  Cloning method: Gateway Cloning
  Sequencing primers: 5′ M13-F20; 3′ M13R
Terms and licenses: Academic/Nonprofit Terms; Industry Terms: Not Available to Industry
How to cite: pFOSGE_COF1G06 was a gift from Alexander Stark (Addgene plasmid # 70815 ; http://n2t.net/addgene:70815 ; RRID:Addgene_70815)
