[The description below was written by a language model from this plasmid's Addgene catalogue record.]
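Description:
pFOSGE_COF1G06 is a Gateway entry clone built in the commercial pDONR221 donor backbone and carrying the Drosophila melanogaster gene CG10133 (FBgn0036366, transcript FBtr0075825) as a 948 bp insert. It is a bacterial cloning plasmid rather than an expression vector. It is maintained at high copy number in standard E. coli cloning strains and selected with kanamycin. The insert was introduced by Gateway recombination, which in a pDONR-type vector replaces the donor cassette with the gene of interest and leaves it flanked by attL recombination sites. Flanking M13 forward and reverse primer sites are listed for sequencing across the insert. No feature table is provided, so details such as the exact boundaries of the insert, the presence or absence of a stop codon, and any added tags are not stated in the record.

As is typical for entry clones, the plasmid has no recorded promoter to drive CG10133 in fly or other eukaryotic cells. Its role is to serve as a sequence-verified source from which the insert can be shuttled by LR recombination into destination vectors that supply promoters, fusion partners or reporters. The associated publication concerns the context-dependent regulatory functions of transcriptional regulators. This suggests the clone belongs to a larger collection of fly factor entry clones assembled for systematic functional testing, although the record does not describe the specific downstream assay or the function of CG10133.
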