>Addgene plasmid #70815 | pFOSGE_COF1G06 | depositor partial sequence | sequence record 126757 | insert
ATGTCCGAGGTCGAAAGAGCTCTGGATGTTCTGCTCCAGGAAGCGGAGGAGCTGTGCATCGGGAGCAGCG
TAGTGGAGCTGGACAGGATTCCAACCGCCTTGGAGTTTTGTCGGGAATTCTACTCCAAAAACCAGCCGGT
GGTCATTCGCAAGGCACTCAATTGGCCCGCGATTGGCAAATGGACGCCAAAGTACCTGATCGAGGCTCTC
GGGGACAGGAGCGTGGATGTGGCAATCACCCCGAATGGCTATGCCGACGGCTTGGCCACTCAAAATGGAC
AGGAGTACTTCGTTTTGCCGCTGGAGACGAAAATGAAGCTGTCCGAGGTGGTCCGCCGCCTGGATGATCC
CACTGGTGCTGTCCACTACATACAAAAGCAGAACTCTAACCTCAGTGTGGACCTACCGGAACTGGCTGCT
GATCTGCGGGTCAGTGATCTCGACTTTGCGCAGCAGTCCTTTAACAAACCGCCTGATGCTGTTAACTTTT
GGCTGGGCGACGAGCGCGCCGTTACCTCCATGCACAAGGATCCATACGAGAACGTGTACTGCGTGATATC
CGGTCACAAGGACTTCGTTCTCATCCCGCCGCACCAGCTTAGCTGCGTACCGCGAGGAATTTACCCTACA
GGCGTTTACAAGACCTCAGATAGTGGTCAGTTCTACATTGAACCGTTGAGGGATGAGGAAGGCAGCGATC
AGTTCACAGAATGGGTCAGCGTTGATCCCTTGTCACCCGACCTGGCCAAATATCCGGAGTACGCCCGGGC
CAAGCCTCTGAAAGTACGTGTTCACGCGGGAGACATCCTATACCTGCCCAACTACTGGTTCCACCATGTG
TCCCAAAGCCACAAGTGCATCGCCGTGAACTTCTGGTACGATCTGGACTACGATAGCCGGTACTGCTACT
ACCGCATGCTGGAGCAGATGACGTCCGCAAGGAGTGGC
