>Addgene plasmid #70815 | pFOSGE_COF1G06 | addgene partial sequence | sequence record 130835 | M13-F20 5'-TGTAAAACGACGGCCAGT-3'
TGATTTTATTTTGACTGATAGTGACCTGTTCGTTGCAACAAATTGATGAGCAATGCTTTTTTATAATGCC
AACTTTGTACAAAAAAGCAGGCTTCATGTCCGAGGTCGAAAGAGCTCTGGATGTTCTGCTCCAGGAAGCG
GAGGAGCTGTGCATCGGGAGCAGCGTAGTGGAGCTGGACAGGATTCCAACCGCCTTGGAGTTTTGTCGGG
AATTCTACTCCAAAAACCAGCCGGTGGTCATTCGCAAGGCACTCAATTGGCCCGCGATTGGCAAATGGAC
GCCAAAGTACCTGATCGAGGCTCTCGGGGACAGGAGCGTGGATGTGGCAATCACCCCGAATGGCTATGCC
GACGGCTTGGCCACTCAAAATGGACAGGAGTACTTCGTTTTGCCGCTGGAGACGAAAATGAAGCTGTCCG
AGGTGGTCCGCCGCCTGGATGATCCCACTGGTGCTGTCCACTACATACAAAAGCAGAACTCTAACCTCAG
TGTGGACCTACCGGAACTGGCTGCTGATCTGCGGGTCAGTGATCTCGACTTTGCGCAGCAGTCCTTTAAC
AAACCGCCTGATGCTGTTAACTTTTGGCTGGGCGACGAGCGCGCCGTTACCTCCATGCACAAGGATCCAT
ACGAGAACGTGTACTGCGTGATATCCGGTCACAAGGACTTCGTTCTCATCCCGCCGCACCAGCTTAGCTG
CGTACCGCGAGGAATTTACCCTACAGGCGTTTACAAGACCTCAGATAGTGGTCAGTTCTACATTGAACCG
TTGAGGGATGAGGAAGGCAGCGATCAGTTCACAGAATGGGTCAGCGTTGATCCCTTGTCACCCGACCTGG
CCAAATATCCGGAGTACGCCCGGGCCAAGCCTCTGAAAGTACGTGTTCACGCGGGAGACATCCTATACCT
GCCCAACTACTGGTTCCACCATGTGTCCCAAAGCCACAAGTGCATCGCCGTGAACTTCTGGTACGATCTG
GACTACGATAGCCGG
