>Addgene plasmid #70815 | pFOSGE_COF1G06 | addgene partial sequence | sequence record 130836 | M13-Rev 5'-CAGGAAACAGCTATGACC-3'
TCAGCTGGATGGCAAATAATGATTTTATTTTGACTGATAGTGACCTGTTCGTTGCAACAAATTGATAAGC
AATGCTTTCTTATAATGCCAACTTTGTACAAGAAAGCTGGGTCGCCACTCCTTGCGGACGTCATCTGCTC
CAGCATGCGGTAGTAGCAGTACCGGCTATCGTAGTCCAGATCGTACCAGAAGTTCACGGCGATGCACTTG
TGGCTTTGGGACACATGGTGGAACCAGTAGTTGGGCAGGTATAGGATGTCTCCCGCGTGAACACGTACTT
TCAGAGGCTTGGCCCGGGCGTACTCCGGATATTTGGCCAGGTCGGGTGACAAGGGATCAACGCTGACCCA
TTCTGTGAACTGATCGCTGCCTTCCTCATCCCTCAACGGTTCAATGTAGAACTGACCACTATCTGAGGTC
TTGTAAACGCCTGTAGGGTAAATTCCTCGCGGTACGCAGCTAAGCTGGTGCGGCGGGATGAGAACGAAGT
CCTTGTGACCGGATATCACGCAGTACACGTTCTCGTATGGATCCTTGTGCATGGAGGTAACGGCGCGCTC
GTCGCCCAGCCAAAAGTTAACAGCATCAGGCGGTTTGTTAAAGGACTGCTGCGCAAAGTCGAGATCACTG
ACCCGCAGATCAGCAGCCAGTTCCGGTAGGTCCACACTGAGGTTAGAGTTCTGCTTTTGTATGTAGTGGA
CAGCACCAGTGGGATCATCCAGGCGGCGGACCACCTCGGACAGCTTCATTTTCGTCTCCAGCGGCAAAAC
GAAGTACTCCTGTCCATTTTGAGTGGCCAAGCCGTCGGCATAGCCATTCGGGGTGATTGCCACATCCACG
CTCCTGTCCCCGAGAGCCTCGATCAGGTACTTTGGCGTCCATTTGCCAATCGCGGGCCAATTGAGTGCCT
TGCGAATGACCACCGGCTGGTTTTTGGAGTAGAATTCCCGACAAACTCAGCGTGATCT
